Addgene plasmid #122212: mycBioID-pBabePuro-myc-BirA*NRASG12V
Purpose: Stably expresses myc-BirA* fused to NRASG12V in mammalian cells
Depositing lab: Christopher Counter. Publication: Interrogating the protein interactomes of RAS isoforms identifies PIP5K1A as a KRAS-specific vulnerability. Adhikari H, Counter CM. Nat Commun. 2018 Sep 7;9(1):3646. doi: 10.1038/s41467-018-05692-6. PubMed 30194290.
Backbone
  Vector backbone: mycBioID-pBABE-puro
  Backbone size w/o insert (bp): 6213
  Total vector size (bp): 6780
  Vector type: Mammalian Expression, Retroviral
  Selectable markers: Puromycin
Growth in bacteria
  Bacterial resistance: Ampicillin, 100 μg/mL
  Growth temperature: 37°C
  Growth strain: NEB Stable
  Copy number: High Copy
Gene/Insert
  Gene/Insert name: NRASG12V (alt name: NRAS)
  Species: H. sapiens (human)
  Insert size (bp): 567
  Mutation: changed G12 to V
  GenBank ID: 4893
  Entrez Gene: NRAS (a.k.a. ALPS4, CMNS, KRAS, N-ras, NCMS, NRAS1, NS6)
  Tag / fusion protein: myc-BirA* (N terminal on insert)
  Cloning method: Gibson Cloning
  Sequencing primers: 5′ CTTTATCCAGCCCTCAC; 3′ ACCCTAACTGACACACATTCC
Terms and licenses: Academic/Nonprofit Terms; Industry Terms: Not Available to Industry
How to cite: mycBioID-pBabePuro-myc-BirA*NRASG12V was a gift from Christopher Counter (Addgene plasmid # 122212)
