[The description below was written by a language model from this plasmid's Addgene catalogue record and pLannotate feature annotations shown in this document.]
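Description:
mycBioID-pBabePuro-myc-BirA*NRASG12V is a Moloney murine leukemia virus-based retroviral expression plasmid built on the mycBioID-pBABE-puro backbone, intended for stable expression of a proximity-labelling bait in mammalian cells. In bacteria it is maintained as a high-copy plasmid through a ColE1/pUC-type origin and selected with ampicillin via the β-lactamase gene and its native promoter. The retroviral portion is flanked by MMLV long terminal repeats and includes a Ψ packaging signal and a truncated, start-codon-less gag segment, which together allow the transcript between the LTRs to be packaged into viral particles when packaging functions are supplied in trans, then integrated into the genome of transduced cells.

The payload is a fusion of myc-tagged BirA(R118G), the promiscuous E. coli biotin ligase mutant known as BirA* or BioID, placed at the N terminus of human NRAS carrying the oncogenic, activating G12V substitution. No separate internal promoter is annotated upstream of the fusion, consistent with pBABE-type vectors in which the 5′ LTR drives the insert. The myc tag itself is listed in the catalogue fields but is not annotated in the feature table. Downstream, an SV40 enhancer/early promoter drives puromycin N-acetyltransferase, so transduced cells can be selected with puromycin. The sequenced record is slightly shorter (6,706 nt) than the stated total vector size (6,780 bp).

In cells, the BirA* moiety biotinylates proteins near the NRAS bait, allowing them to be captured and identified. The associated work used such constructs to compare the protein interactomes of RAS isoforms.
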