Features (pLannotate 1.2.2; 13 found; start..end, strand, type, name):
      1..470     +  LTR            LTR: long terminal repeat from Moloney murine leukemia virus
    594..868     +  misc_feature   MESV Ψ (fragment): packaging signal of murine embryonic stem cell virus
    935..1351    +  CDS            gag (truncated): truncated Moloney murine leukemia virus (MMLV) gag gene lacking the start codon
   1446..2405    +  CDS            BirA(R118G): promiscuous R118G mutant of the E. coli biotin protein ligase (Cronan, 2005) also known as BirA* or BioID
   2451..3014    +  CDS            NRAS: RASN_HUMAN - Also known as HRAS1. Experimental evidence at protein level: Swiss-Prot protein existence level 1. Ras proteins bind GDP/GTP and possess intrinsic GTPase activity. From Homo sapiens (Human).
   3034..3363    +  promoter       SV40 promoter: SV40 enhancer and early promoter
   3373..3972    +  CDS            PuroR: puromycin N-acetyltransferase; pac from Streptomyces alboniger; confers resistance to puromycin
   4071..4192    +  LTR            3' LTR (ΔU3) (fragment): self-inactivating 3' long terminal repeat (LTR) from Moloney murine leukemia virus
   4193..4662    +  LTR            LTR: long terminal repeat from Moloney murine leukemia virus
   4728..4780    -  CDS            lacI (fragment): lac repressor; lacI; The lac repressor binds to the lac operator to inhibit transcription in E. coli. This inhibition can be relieved by adding lactose or isopropyl-β-D-thiogalactopyranoside (IPTG).
   4963..5551    -  rep_origin     ori: high-copy-number ColE1/pMB1/pBR322/pUC origin of replication
   5711..6571    -  CDS            AmpR: β-lactamase; bla; confers resistance to ampicillin, carbenicillin, and related antibiotics
   6572..6676    -  promoter       AmpR promoter: bla
>Addgene plasmid #122212 | mycBioID-pBabePuro-myc-BirA*NRASG12V | addgene full sequence | sequence record 238213 | Addgene NGS Result
CTGAATATGGGCCAAACAGGATATCTGTGGTAAGCAGTTCCTGCCCCGGCTCAGGGCCAAGAACAGATGG
AACAGCTGAATATGGGCCAAACAGGATATCTGTGGTAAGCAGTTCCTGCCCCGGCTCAGGGCCAAGAACA
GATGGTCCCCAGATGCGGTCCAGCCCTCAGCAGTTTCTAGAGAACCATCAGATGTTTCCAGGGTGCCCCA
AGGACCTGAAATGACCCTGTGCCTTATTTGAACTAACCAATCAGTTCGCTTCTCGCTTCTGTTCGCGCGC
TTCTGCTCCCCGAGCTCAATAAAAGAGCCCACAACCCCTCACTCGGGGCGCCAGTCCTCCGATTGACTGA
GTCGCCCGGGTACCCGTGTATCCAATAAACCCTCTTGCAGTTGCATCCGACTTGTGGTCTCGCTGTTCCT
TGGGAGGGTCTCCTCTGAGTGATTGACTACCCGTCAGCGGGGGTCTTTCATTTGGGGGCTCGTCCGGGAT
CGGGAGACCCCTGCCCAGGGACCACCGACCCACCACCGGGAGGCAAGCTGGCCAGCAACTTATCTGTGTC
TGTCCGATTGTCTAGTGTCTATGACTGATTTTATGCGCCTGCGTCGGTACTAGTTAGCTAACTAGCTCTG
TATCTGGCGGACCCGTGGTGGAACTGACGAGTTCTGAACACCCGGCCGCAACCCTGGGAGACGTCCCAGG
GACTTTGGGGGCCGTTTTTGTGGCCCGACCTGAGGAAGGGAGTCGATGTGGAATCCGACCCCGTCAGGAT
ATGTGGTTCTGGTAGGAGACGAGAACCTAAAACAGTTCCCGCCTCCGTCTGAATTTTTGCTTTCGGTTTG
GAACCGAAGCCGCGCGTCTTGTCTGCTGCAGCGCTGCAGCATCGTTCTGTGTTGTCTCTGTCTGACTGTG
TTTCTGTATTTGTCTGAAAATTAGGGCCAGACTGTTACCACTCCCTTAAGTTTGACCTTAGGTCACTGGA
AAGATGTCGAGCGGATCGCTCACAACCAGTCGGTAGATGTCAAGAAGAGACGTTGGGTTACCTTCTGCTC
TGCAGAATGGCCAACCTTTAACGTCGGATGGCCGCGAGACGGCACCTTTAACCGAGACCTCATCACCCAG
GTTAAGATCAAGGTCTTTTCACCTGGCCCGCATGGACACCCAGACCAGGTCCCCTACATCGTGACCTGGG
AAGCCTTGGCTTTTGACCCCCCTCCCTGGGTCAAGCCCTTTGTACACCCTAAGCCTCCGCCTCCTCTTCC
TCCATCCGCCCCGTCTCTCCCCCTTGAACCTCCTCGTTCGACCCCGCCTCGATCCTCCCTTTATCCAGCC
CTCACTCCTTCTCTAGGCGCCGGCCGGATCCCAGTGTGGTGGTACGTAGGAATTCGGAGACCCAAGCTGG
CTAGCCACCATGGAACAAAAACTCATCTCAGAAGAGGATCTCGACAAGGACAACACCGTGCCCCTGAAGC
TGATCGCCCTGCTGGCCAACGGCGAGTTCCACTCTGGCGAGCAGCTGGGAGAGACCCTGGGAATGAGCAG
AGCCGCCATCAACAAGCACATCCAGACACTGAGAGACTGGGGAGTGGACGTGTTCACCGTGCCTGGCAAG
GGCTACAGCCTGCCTGAGCCTATCCAGCTGCTGAACGCCAAGCAGATCCTGGGACAGCTGGATGGCGGAA
GCGTGGCCGTGCTGCCTGTGATCGACTCCACCAATCAGTACCTGCTGGACAGAATCGGAGAGCTGAAGTC
CGGCGACGCCTGCATCGCCGAGTACCAGCAGGCTGGCAGAGGAGGCAGAGGACGGAAGTGGTTCAGCCCA
TTCGGAGCCAACCTGTACCTGTCCATGTTCTGGAGACTGGAGCAGGGACCTGCTGCTGCCATCGGACTGA
GTCTGGTGATCGGAATCGTGATGGCCGAGGTGCTGAGAAAGCTGGGAGCCGACAAGGTGAGAGTGAAGTG
GCCTAATGACCTGTACCTCCAGGACCGCAAGCTGGCTGGCATCCTGGTGGAGCTGACAGGCAAGACAGGC
GATGCCGCTCAGATCGTGATCGGAGCCGGAATCAACATGGCCATGAGAAGAGTGGAGGAGAGCGTGGTGA
ACCAGGGCTGGATCACCCTGCAGGAGGCTGGCATCAACCTGGACCGGAACACCCTGGCCGCCATGCTGAT
CAGAGAGCTGAGAGCCGCTCTGGAGCTGTTCGAGCAGGAGGGACTGGCTCCTTACCTGAGCAGATGGGAG
AAGCTGGACAACTTCATCAACAGACCTGTGAAGCTGATCATCGGCGACAAGGAAATCTTCGGCATCTCCA
GAGGAATCGACAAGCAGGGAGCTCTGCTGCTGGAGCAGGACGGAATCATCAAGCCCTGGATGGGCGGAGA
AATCTCCCTGAGAAGCGCAGAGAAGCTCGAGCTCGAGCGGCCGCCACTGTGCTGGATATCTGCAGAATTC
ACTGAGTACAAACTGGTGGTGGTTGGAGCAGTGGGTGTTGGGAAAAGCGCACTGACAATCCAGCTAATCC
AGAACCACTTTGTAGATGAATATGATCCCACCATAGAGGATTCTTACAGAAAACAAGTGGTTATAGATGG
TGAAACCTGTTTGTTGGACATACTGGATACAGCTGGACAAGAAGAGTACAGTGCCATGAGAGACCAATAC
ATGAGGACAGGCGAAGGCTTCCTCTGTGTATTTGCCATCAATAATAGCAAGTCATTTGCGGATATTAACC
TCTACAGGGAGCAGATTAAGCGAGTAAAAGACTCGGATGATGTACCTATGGTGCTAGTGGGAAACAAGTG
TGATTTGCCAACAAGGACAGTTGATACAAAACAAGCCCACGAACTGGCCAAGAGTTACGGGATTCCATTC
ATTGAAACCTCAGCCAAGACCAGACAGGGTGTTGAAGATGCTTTTTACACACTGGTAAGAGAAATACGCC
AGTACCGAATGAAAAAACTCAACAGCAGTGATGATGGGACTCAGGGTTGTATGGGATTGCCATGTGTGGT
GATGTAAGTCGACCCTGTGGAATGTGTGTCAGTTAGGGTGTGGAAAGTCCCCAGGCTCCCCAGCAGGCAG
AAGTATGCAAAGCATGCATCTCAATTAGTCAGCAACCAGGTGTGGAAAGTCCCCAGGCTCCCCAGCAGGC
AGAAGTATGCAAAGCATGCATCTCAATTAGTCAGCAACCATAGTCCCGCCCCTAACTCCGCCCATCCCGC
CCCTAACTCCGCCCAGTTCCGCCCATTCTCCGCCCCATGGCTGACTAATTTTTTTTATTTATGCAGAGGC
CGAGGCCGCCTCGGCCTCTGAGCTATTCCAGAAGTAGTGAGGAGGCTTTTTTGGAGGCCTAGGCTTTTGC
AAAAAGCTTACCATGACCGAGTACAAGCCCACGGTGCGCCTCGCCACCCGCGACGACGTCCCCAGGGCCG
TACGCACCCTCGCCGCCGCGTTCGCCGACTACCCCGCCACGCGCCACACCGTCGATCCGGACCGCCACAT
CGAGCGGGTCACCGAGCTGCAAGAACTCTTCCTCACGCGCGTCGGGCTCGACATCGGCAAGGTGTGGGTC
GCGGACGACGGCGCCGCGGTGGCGGTCTGGACCACGCCGGAGAGCGTCGAAGCGGGGGCGGTGTTCGCCG
AGATCGGCCCGCGCATGGCCGAGTTGAGCGGTTCCCGGCTGGCCGCGCAGCAACAGATGGAAGGCCTCCT
GGCGCCGCACCGGCCCAAGGAGCCCGCGTGGTTCCTGGCCACCGTCGGCGTCTCGCCCGACCACCAGGGC
AAGGGTCTGGGCAGCGCCGTCGTGCTCCCCGGAGTGGAGGCGGCCGAGCGCGCCGGGGTGCCCGCCTTCC
TGGAGACCTCCGCGCCCCGCAACCTCCCCTTCTACGAGCGGCTCGGCTTCACCGTCACCGCCGACGTCGA
GGTGCCCGAAGGACCGCGCACCTGGTGCATGACCCGCAAGCCCGGTGCCTGACGCCCGCCCCACGACCCG
CAGCGCCCGACCGAAAGGAGCGCACGACCCCATGCATCGATAAAATAAAAGATTTTATTTAGTCTCCAGA
AAAAGGGGGGAATGAAAGACCCCACCTGTAGGTTTGGCAAGCTAGCTTAAGTAACGCCATTTTGCAAGGC
ATGGAAAAATACATAACTGAGAATAGAGAAGTTCAGATCAAGGTCAGGAACAGATGGAACAGCTGAATAT
GGGCCAAACAGGATATCTGTGGTAAGCAGTTCCTGCCCCGGCTCAGGGCCAAGAACAGATGGAACAGCTG
AATATGGGCCAAACAGGATATCTGTGGTAAGCAGTTCCTGCCCCGGCTCAGGGCCAAGAACAGATGGTCC
CCAGATGCGGTCCAGCCCTCAGCAGTTTCTAGAGAACCATCAGATGTTTCCAGGGTGCCCCAAGGACCTG
AAATGACCCTGTGCCTTATTTGAACTAACCAATCAGTTCGCTTCTCGCTTCTGTTCGCGCGCTTCTGCTC
CCCGAGCTCAATAAAAGAGCCCACAACCCCTCACTCGGGGCGCCAGTCCTCCGATTGACTGAGTCGCCCG
GGTACCCGTGTATCCAATAAACCCTCTTGCAGTTGCATCCGACTTGTGGTCTCGCTGTTCCTTGGGAGGG
TCTCCTCTGAGTGATTGACTACCCGTCAGCGGGGGTCTTTCACATGCAGCATGTATCAAAATTAATTTGG
TTTTTTTTCTTAAGTATTTACATTAAATGGCCATAGTTGCATTAATGAATCGGCCAACGCGCGGGGAGAG
GCGGTTTGCGTATTGGGCGCTCTTCCGCTTCCTCGCTCACTGACTCGCTGCGCTCGGTCGTTCGGCTGCG
GCGAGCGGTATCAGCTCACTCAAAGGCGGTAATACGGTTATCCACAGAATCAGGGGATAACGCAGGAAAG
AACATGTGAGCAAAAGGCCAGCAAAAGGCCAGGAACCGTAAAAAGGCCGCGTTGCTGGCGTTTTTCCATA
GGCTCCGCCCCCCTGACGAGCATCACAAAAATCGACGCTCAAGTCAGAGGTGGCGAAACCCGACAGGACT
ATAAAGATACCAGGCGTTTCCCCCTGGAAGCTCCCTCGTGCGCTCTCCTGTTCCGACCCTGCCGCTTACC
GGATACCTGTCCGCCTTTCTCCCTTCGGGAAGCGTGGCGCTTTCTCATAGCTCACGCTGTAGGTATCTCA
GTTCGGTGTAGGTCGTTCGCTCCAAGCTGGGCTGTGTGCACGAACCCCCCGTTCAGCCCGACCGCTGCGC
CTTATCCGGTAACTATCGTCTTGAGTCCAACCCGGTAAGACACGACTTATCGCCACTGGCAGCAGCCACT
GGTAACAGGATTAGCAGAGCGAGGTATGTAGGCGGTGCTACAGAGTTCTTGAAGTGGTGGCCTAACTACG
GCTACACTAGAAGAACAGTATTTGGTATCTGCGCTCTGCTGAAGCCAGTTACCTTCGGAAAAAGAGTTGG
TAGCTCTTGATCCGGCAAACAAACCACCGCTGGTAGCGGTGGTTTTTTTGTTTGCAAGCAGCAGATTACG
CGCAGAAAAAAAGGATCTCAAGAAGATCCTTTGATCTTTTCTACGGGGTCTGACGCTCAGTGGAACGAAA
ACTCACGTTAAGGGATTTTGGTCATGAGATTATCAAAAAGGATCTTCACCTAGATCCTTTTGCGGCCGCA
AATCAATCTAAAGTATATATGAGTAAACTTGGTCTGACAGTTACCAATGCTTAATCAGTGAGGCACCTAT
CTCAGCGATCTGTCTATTTCGTTCATCCATAGTTGCCTGACTCCCCGTCGTGTAGATAACTACGATACGG
GAGGGCTTACCATCTGGCCCCAGTGCTGCAATGATACCGCGAGACCCACGCTCACCGGCTCCAGATTTAT
CAGCAATAAACCAGCCAGCCGGAAGGGCCGAGCGCAGAAGTGGTCCTGCAACTTTATCCGCCTCCATCCA
GTCTATTAATTGTTGCCGGGAAGCTAGAGTAAGTAGTTCGCCAGTTAATAGTTTGCGCAACGTTGTTGCC
ATTGCTACAGGCATCGTGGTGTCACGCTCGTCGTTTGGTATGGCTTCATTCAGCTCCGGTTCCCAACGAT
CAAGGCGAGTTACATGATCCCCCATGTTGTGCAAAAAAGCGGTTAGCTCCTTCGGTCCTCCGATCGTTGT
CAGAAGTAAGTTGGCCGCAGTGTTATCACTCATGGTTATGGCAGCACTGCATAATTCTCTTACTGTCATG
CCATCCGTAAGATGCTTTTCTGTGACTGGTGAGTACTCAACCAAGTCATTCTGAGAATAGTGTATGCGGC
GACCGAGTTGCTCTTGCCCGGCGTCAATACGGGATAATACCGCGCCACATAGCAGAACTTTAAAAGTGCT
CATCATTGGAAAACGTTCTTCGGGGCGAAAACTCTCAAGGATCTTACCGCTGTTGAGATCCAGTTCGATG
TAACCCACTCGTGCACCCAACTGATCTTCAGCATCTTTTACTTTCACCAGCGTTTCTGGGTGAGCAAAAA
CAGGAAGGCAAAATGCCGCAAAAAAGGGAATAAGGGCGACACGGAAATGTTGAATACTCATACTCTTCCT
TTTTCAATATTATTGAAGCATTTATCAGGGTTATTGTCTCATGAGCGGATACATATTTGAATGTATTTAG
AAAAATAAACAAATAGGGGTTCCGCGCACATTTCCCCGAAAAGTGCCACCTGCAGC
